>Addgene plasmid #168772 | Tol2-aACry::EGFP-zebrafish Plaat1 (WT) | addgene full sequence | sequence record 331454 | Addgene NGS Result
TTGAGATCCTTTTTTTCTGCGCGTAATCTGCTGCTTGCAAACAAAAAAACCACCGCTACCAGCGGTGGTT
TGTTTGCCGGATCAAGAGCTACCAACTCTTTTTCCGAAGGTAACTGGCTTCAGCAGAGCGCAGATACCAA
ATACTGTTCTTCTAGTGTAGCCGTAGTTAGGCCACCACTTCAAGAACTCTGTAGCACCGCCTACATACCT
CGCTCTGCTAATCCTGTTACCAGTGGCTGCTGCCAGTGGCGATAAGTCGTGTCTTACCGGGTTGGACTCA
AGACGATAGTTACCGGATAAGGCGCAGCGGTCGGGCTGAACGGGGGGTTCGTGCACACAGCCCAGCTTGG
AGCGAACGACCTACACCGAACTGAGATACCTACAGCGTGAGCTATGAGAAAGCGCCACGCTTCCCGAAGG
GAGAAAGGCGGACAGGTATCCGGTAAGCGGCAGGGTCGGAACAGGAGAGCGCACGAGGGAGCTTCCAGGG
GGAAACGCCTGGTATCTTTATAGTCCTGTCGGGTTTCGCCACCTCTGACTTGAGCGTCGATTTTTGTGAT
GCTCGTCAGGGGGGCGGAGCCTATGGAAAAACGCCAGCAACGCGGCCTTTTTACGGTTCCTGGCCTTTTG
CTGGCCTTTTGCTCACATGTTCTTTCCTGCGTTATCCCCTGATTCTGTGGATAACCGTATTACCGCCTTT
GAGTGAGCTGATACCGCTCGCCGCAGCCGAACGACCGAGCGCAGCGAGTCAGTGAGCGAGGAAGCGGAAG
AGCGCCCAATACGCAAACCGCCTCTCCCCGCGCGTTGGCCGATTCATTAATGCAGCTGGCACGACAGGTT
TCCCGACTGGAAAGCGGGCAGTGAGCGCAACGCAATTAATGTGAGTTAGCTCACTCATTAGGCACCCCAG
GCTTTACACTTTATGCTTCCGGCTCGTATGTTGTGTGGAATTGTGAGCGGATAACAATTTCACACAGGAA
ACAGCTATGACCATGATTACGCCAAGCGCGCAATTAACCCTCACTAAAGGGAACAAAAGCTGGAGCTCCA
CCGCGGTGGCGGCCGCTCTAGAACTAGTGGATCTGCTGGGCTTGCTGAAGGTAGGGGGTCAAGAACCAGA
GGTGTAAAGTACTTGAGTAATTTTACTTGATTACTGTACTTAAGTATTATTTTTGGGGATTTTTACTTTA
CTTGAGTACAATTAAAAATCAATACTTTTACTTTTACTTAATTACATTTTTTTAGAAAAAAAAGTACTTT
TTACTCCTTACAATTTTATTTACAGTCAAAAAGTACTTATTTTTTGGAGATCACTTGGGCCCGGTCGACA
TTAATAGTGTGCATTCAGTGCAGGATGTTATGTATTTATTTTCTGTAGTGCAAACTTTTTCAAAGAATTT
TCCAGTCTAAGCTTTTCAGTCAAGAAAAAAAAAAGCGATTGATTATCTGTGATATTTAAAAAAATTAGCT
CTTAAATCTGGTGAACCAAGTGGCCACAACACATTAAATACTGACGTTCTACAGCCATGTAGCTTCATCT
GGTCTGGTTTGTTTTGGCAGGCACTTATTTTCCGGTGATAGTTGGCCACAAGAGTATTGTCTGAGCCATT
CAGTGCTAGACTGTCATTCTCAGGTCAGAGTCCACCCCGCTGATTCTGCTGACAACACTGTTCCCACCAT
GAGATAATGCCATTCCAGAGAGATCCATTTGTAAGCCCCTCTTTCTGCAGCACAGGTATATAACCAGGGG
TCTGCCTCCACTAAGGCCGGCACACATCATTTGGGGATCTTTGTACTGTACTAGCCTCTATTAGCCTCCT
ACTTGCGTTCAGTTCACATCTTTTGTTCATCAGGTGCAATAAGTTACAGTAAGGAGTTACCAGGTCTGAC
AGATCTGCTTGATTTAGGTGACACTATAGAATACAAGCTACTTGTTCTTTTTGCAGGATCTCGAGACCAT
GGAATCGATATAAAGCTTGCCACCATGGTGAGCAAGGGCGAGGAGCTGTTCACCGGGGTGGTGCCCATCC
TGGTCGAGCTGGACGGCGACGTAAACGGCCACAAGTTCAGCGTGTCCGGCGAGGGCGAGGGCGATGCCAC
CTACGGCAAGCTGACCCTGAAGTTCATCTGCACCACCGGCAAGCTGCCCGTGCCCTGGCCCACCCTCGTG
ACCACCCTGACCTACGGCGTGCAGTGCTTCAGCCGCTACCCCGACCACATGAAGCAGCACGACTTCTTCA
AGTCCGCCATGCCCGAAGGCTACGTCCAGGAGCGCACCATCTTCTTCAAGGACGACGGCAACTACAAGAC
CCGCGCCGAGGTGAAGTTCGAGGGCGACACCCTGGTGAACCGCATCGAGCTGAAGGGCATCGACTTCAAG
GAGGACGGCAACATCCTGGGGCACAAGCTGGAGTACAACTACAACAGCCACAACGTCTATATCATGGCCG
ACAAGCAGAAGAACGGCATCAAGGTGAACTTCAAGATCCGCCACAACATCGAGGACGGCAGCGTGCAGCT
CGCCGACCACTACCAGCAGAACACCCCCATCGGCGACGGCCCCGTGCTGCTGCCCGACAACCACTACCTG
AGCACCCAGTCCGCCCTGAGCAAAGACCCCAACGAGAAGCGCGATCACATGGTCCTGCTGGAGTTCGTGA
CCGCCGCCGGGATCACTCTCGGCATGGACGAGCTGTACAAGGGTTCAGGCTCGGGATCC
[537 nt withheld, positions 2720-3256]
TAGCTCGAGAGCGGCCGCTACGTAAATTCCGCCCCCCCCCCTAACGTTACTGGCCGAAGCCGCTTGGAAT
AAGGCCGGTGTGCGTTTGTCTATATGTTATTTTCCACCATATTGCCGTCTTTTGGCAATGTGAGGGCCCG
GAAACCTGGCCCTGTCTTCTTGACGAGCATTCCTAGGGGATCCCTCGAGCCTCTAGAACTATAGTGAGTC
GTATTACGTAGATCCAGACATGATAAGATACATTGATGAGTTTGGACAAACCACAACTAGAATGCAGTGA
AAAAAATGCTTTATTTGTGAAATTTGTGATGCTATTGCTTTATTTGTAACCATTATAAGCTGCAATAAAC
AAGTTAACAACAACAATTGCATTCATTTTATGTTTCAGGTTCAGGGGGAGGTGTGGGAGGTTTTTTAATT
CGCGGCCGCGGCGCCAATGCATTGGGCCCGGTAAGATCTAATACTCAAGTACAATTTTAATGGAGTACTT
TTTTACTTTTACTCAAGTAAGATTCTAGCCAGATACTTTTACTTTTAATTGAGTAAAATTTTCCCTAAGT
ACTTGTACTTTCACTTGAGTAAAATTTTTGAGTACTTTTTACACCTCTGTCAAGAACCATATGCCGGTAC
CCAATTCGCCCTATAGTGAGTCGTATTACGCGCGCTCACTGGCCGTCGTTTTACAACGTCGTGACTGGGA
AAACCCTGGCGTTACCCAACTTAATCGCCTTGCAGCACATCCCCCTTTCGCCAGCTGGCGTAATAGCGAA
GAGGCCCGCACCGATCGCCCTTCCCAACAGTTGCGCAGCCTGAATGGCGAATGGGACGCGCCCTGT
[75 nt withheld, positions 4093-4167]
A
[49 nt withheld, positions 4169-4217]
CCTTTGACGTTGGAGTCCACGTTCTTT
[37 nt withheld, positions 4245-4281]
ACCCTATCTCGGTCTATTCTTTTGATTTATAAGGGATTTTGCCGATTTCGGCCTATTGGTTAAAAAATGA
GCTGATTTAACAAAAATTTAACGCGAATTTTAACAAAATATTAACGCTTACAATTTAGGTGGCACTTTTC
GGGGAAATGTGCGCGGAACCCCTATTTGTTTATTTTTCTAAATACATTCAAATATGTATCCGCTCATGAG
ACAATAACCCTGATAAATGCTTCAATAATATTGAAAAAGGAAGAGTATGAGTATTCAACATTTCCGTGTC
GCCCTTATTCCCTTTTTTGCGGCATTTTGCCTTCCTGTTTTTGCTCACCCAGAAACGCTGGTGAAAGTAA
AAGATGCTGAAGATCAGTTGGGTGCACGAGTGGGTTACATCGAACTGGATCTCAACAGCGGTAAGATCCT
TGAGAGTTTTCGCCCCGAAGAACGTTTTCCAATGATGAGCACTTTTAAAGTTCTGCTATGTGGCGCGGTA
TTATCCCGTATTGACGCCGGGCAAGAGCAACTCGGTCGCCGCATACACTATTCTCAGAATGACTTGGTTG
AGTACTCACCAGTCACAGAAAAGCATCTTACGGATGGCATGACAGTAAGAGAATTATGCAGTGCTGCCAT
AACCATGAGTGATAACACTGCGGCCAACTTACTTCTGACAACGATCGGAGGACCGAAGGAGCTAACCGCT
TTTTTGCACAACATGGGGGATCATGTAACTCGCCTTGATCGTTGGGAACCGGAGCTGAATGAAGCCATAC
CAAACGACGAGCGTGACACCACGATGCCTGTAGCAATGGCAACAACGTTGCGCAAACTATTAACTGGCGA
ACTACTTACTCTAGCTTCCCGGCAACAATTAATAGACTGGATGGAGGCGGATAAAGTTGCAGGACCACTT
CTGCGCTCGGCCCTTCCGGCTGGCTGGTTTATTGCTGATAAATCTGGAGCCGGTGAGCGTGGGTCTCGCG
GTATCATTGCAGCACTGGGGCCAGATGGTAAGCCCTCCCGTATCGTAGTTATCTACACGACGGGGAGTCA
GGCAACTATGGATGAACGAAATAGACAGATCGCTGAGATAGGTGCCTCACTGATTAAGCATTGGTAACTG
TCAGACCAAGTTTACTCATATATACTTTAGATTGATTTAAAACTTCATTTTTAATTTAAAAGGATCTAGG
TGAAGATCCTTTTTGATAATCTCATGACCAAAATCCCTTAACGTGAGTTTTCGTTCCACTGAGCGTCAGA
CCCCGTAGAAAAGATCAAAGGATCTTC
Features (pLannotate 1.2.2; 18 found; start..end, strand, type, name):
      1..589     +  rep_origin     ori: high-copy-number ColE1/pMB1/pBR322/pUC origin of replication
    772..864     +  CDS            lacI (fragment): lac repressor; lacI; The lac repressor binds to the lac operator to inhibit transcription in E. coli. This inhibition can be relieved by adding lactose or isopropyl-β-D-thiogalactopyranoside (IPTG).
    877..898     +  protein_bind   CAP binding site: CAP binding activates transcription in the presence of cAMP. E. coli catabolite activator protein
    913..943     +  promoter       lac promoter: promoter for the E. coli lac operon
    951..967     +  protein_bind   lac operator: The lac repressor binds to the lac operator to inhibit transcription in E. coli. This inhibition can be relieved by adding lactose or isopropyl-β-D-thiogalactopyranoside (IPTG). lac repressor encoded by lacI
   1012..1030    +  promoter       T3 promoter: promoter for bacteriophage T3 RNA polymerase
   1043..1083    +  misc_feature   MCS (fragment): pBluescript multiple cloning site
   1902..1920    +  promoter       SP6 promoter: promoter for bacteriophage SP6 RNA polymerase
   1985..2701    +  CDS            EGFP: EGFP is a basic (constitutively fluorescent) green fluorescent protein published in 1996, derived from Aequorea victoria. It is reported to be a rapidly-maturing weak dimer with moderate acid sensitivity.
   2792..3250    +  CDS            Plaat1 (fragment) (sequence withheld): PLAT1_MOUSE - Also known as Hrasls From Mus musculus (Mouse).
   3288..3435    +  misc_feature   IRES (fragment): internal ribosome entry site (IRES) of the encephalomyocarditis virus (EMCV)
   3455..3472    -  promoter       T7 promoter (fragment): promoter for bacteriophage T7 RNA polymerase
   3477..3611    -  polyA_signal   SV40 poly(A) signal: SV40 polyadenylation signal
   3896..3914    -  promoter       T7 promoter: promoter for bacteriophage T7 RNA polymerase
   3922..4077    +  CDS            lacZα (fragment): LacZα fragment of β-galactosidase; lacZ fragment
   4093..4407    +  rep_origin     M13 ori (fragment) (sequence partly withheld): M13 bacteriophage origin of replication; arrow indicates direction of (+) strand synthesis
   4433..4537    +  promoter       AmpR promoter: bla
   4538..5398    +  CDS            AmpR: β-lactamase; bla; confers resistance to ampicillin, carbenicillin, and related antibiotics
