[The description below was written by a language model from this plasmid's Addgene catalogue record and pLannotate feature annotations shown in this document.]
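Description:
Tol2-aACry::EGFP-zebrafish Plaat1 (WT) is a Tol2 transposon-based transgenesis plasmid designed to express an EGFP-tagged zebrafish phospholipase specifically in the zebrafish lens. It is built on a pBluescript-like bacterial backbone, as indicated by the high-copy ColE1/pUC origin, lac promoter/operator and lacZα remnants, flanking T3 and T7 promoters, a partial M13 phage origin, and the β-lactamase gene with its own promoter, which provides ampicillin selection in E. coli. The catalogue lists a total size of 5,733 bp, whereas the sequenced record behind the feature table is 5,568 nt, so the two differ slightly.

The payload is the wild-type coding sequence of zebrafish plaat1 (also called hrasls), about 540 bp, cloned between ClaI and BlnI sites and fused at its N terminus to EGFP. The annotation software labelled this ORF by homology to mouse Plaat1, but the record gives the species as D. rerio. According to the catalogue, expression is driven by the alphaA-crystallin promoter, which restricts transcription to lens fibre cells. Neither this promoter nor the Tol2 arms were recognised in the feature table; they presumably lie in the unannotated stretches upstream of EGFP and beyond the polyadenylation region. An SP6 promoter sits just before EGFP. Downstream of the fusion are a short EMCV IRES fragment and an SV40 poly(A) signal, the latter annotated on the opposite strand.

Tol2 vectors are typically co-delivered with transposase into embryos to achieve genomic integration. Here the resulting transgene allows the localisation and function of Plaat1 to be visualised in the lens, in the context of studies on lens organelle degradation by PLAAT phospholipases. The "WT" label suggests that it serves as the wild-type reference for variant versions.
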