Addgene plasmid #168772: Tol2-aACry::EGFP-zebrafish Plaat1 (WT)
Purpose: Express EGFP-zebrafish Plaat1 (WT) in zebrafish lens
Depositing lab: Noboru Mizushima. Depositing organization: The University of Tokyo. Publication: Organelle degradation in the lens by PLAAT phospholipases. Morishita H, Eguchi T, Tsukamoto S, Sakamaki Y, Takahashi S, Saito C, Koyama-Honda I, Mizushima N. Nature. 2021 Apr;592(7855):634-638. doi: 10.1038/s41586-021-03439-w. Epub 2021 Apr 14. PubMed 33854238.
Backbone
  Vector backbone: Tol2-aACry
  Total vector size (bp): 5733
Growth in bacteria
  Bacterial resistance: Ampicillin, 100 μg/mL
  Growth temperature: 37°C
  Growth strain: DH5alpha
  Copy number: High Copy
Gene/Insert
  Gene/Insert name: Hrasls (alt name: plaat1)
  Species: D. rerio (zebrafish)
  Insert size (bp): 539
  Entrez Gene: plaat1 (a.k.a. h, hrasls, zgc:92715)
  Promoter: alphaA-crystallin promoter
  Tag / fusion protein: EGFP (N terminal on insert)
  Cloning method: Restriction Enzyme; 5′ cloning site ClaI (not destroyed); 3′ cloning site BlnI (not destroyed)
  Sequencing primers: 5′ TACCAGGTCTGACAGATCTG
Terms and licenses: Academic/Nonprofit Terms; Industry Terms: Not Available to Industry
How to cite: Tol2-aACry::EGFP-zebrafish Plaat1 (WT) was a gift from Noboru Mizushima (Addgene plasmid # 168772 ; http://n2t.net/addgene:168772 ; RRID:Addgene_168772)
